Addgene plasmid #199126: RB798
Purpose: This plasmid contains a barcoding cassette which gets integrated at Neut5 locus in Candida albicans genome
Depositing lab: Richard Bennett. Depositing organization: Brown University. Publication: Aneuploidy and gene dosage regulate filamentation and host colonization by Candida albicans. Kakade P, Sircaik S, Maufrais C, Ene IV, Bennett RJ. Proc Natl Acad Sci U S A. 2023 Mar 14;120(11):e2218163120. doi: 10.1073/pnas.2218163120. Epub 2023 Mar 9. PubMed 36893271.
Backbone
  Vector backbone: pRS314
  Backbone manufacturer: ATCC
  Backbone size w/o insert (bp): 6599
  Vector type: Yeast Expression
  Selectable markers: Nourseothricin
Growth in bacteria
  Bacterial resistance: Ampicillin, 100 μg/mL
  Growth temperature: 37°C
  Growth strain: DH5alpha
  Copy number: High Copy
Gene/Insert
  Gene/Insert name: 100 bp barcoding cassette
  Species: Synthetic
  Insert size (bp): 100
  Cloning method: Restriction Enzyme; 5′ cloning site SpeI (unknown if destroyed); 3′ cloning site ClaI (unknown if destroyed)
  Sequencing primers: 5′ GTGCCGTAAAGCACTAAATCGG; 3′ GTTACCTCACTCATTAGGCACCCC
Terms and licenses: Academic/Nonprofit Terms; Industry Terms: Not Available to Industry
Depositor comments: After restriction digestion with NgoMIV, this plasmid can be used to transform Candida strains which would barcode it with unique DNA barcodes
How to cite: RB798 was a gift from Richard Bennett (Addgene plasmid # 199126 ; http://n2t.net/addgene:199126 ; RRID:Addgene_199126)
