[The description below was written by a language model from this plasmid's Addgene catalogue record and pLannotate feature annotations shown in this document.]
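Description:
RB798 is a pRS314-based shuttle plasmid built to deliver a unique DNA barcode into the Candida albicans genome at the Neut5 locus. It is propagated in E. coli through a high-copy ColE1/pUC-type origin with ampicillin selection (AmpR under its native bla promoter). From its pRS314 parent it retains the S. cerevisiae TRP1 auxotrophic marker with its promoter, a CEN6/ARS centromeric replication element, fragments of the f1/M13 phage origin, and remnants of the pBluescript-style lacZα/multiple cloning region flanked by T7 and T3 promoters. These S. cerevisiae maintenance elements are backbone carry-overs; the record describes use by genomic integration rather than episomal replication.

The payload consists of a synthetic 100 bp barcoding cassette, cloned between SpeI and ClaI sites, together with a nourseothricin resistance marker. That marker is annotated as a streptothricin acetyltransferase coding sequence driven by the Ashbya gossypii TEF promoter and closed by the TEF terminator, and it allows selection of Candida transformants. The barcode itself and the Neut5 homology sequences that would direct integration are not annotated in the automatically generated feature table. Several unannotated stretches exist around the cloning region, but the record does not say what they contain.

According to the depositor, the plasmid is linearised with NgoMIV and then transformed into Candida strains, so that the cassette integrates at Neut5 and tags each strain with a distinctive sequence. Such barcoded strains can be told apart by their tags. The associated study concerns aneuploidy, gene dosage, filamentation and host colonisation in C. albicans.
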