Features (pLannotate 1.2.2; 23 found; start..end, strand, type, name):
    137..186     +  misc_feature   bom (fragment): basis of mobility region from pBR322
    324..471     +  promoter       TRP1 promoter: S. cerevisiae TRP1
    472..1146    +  CDS            TRP1: phosphoribosylanthranilate isomerase, required for tryptophan biosynthesis; S. cerevisiae TRP1; yeast auxotrophic marker
   1197..1248    +  misc_feature   bom (fragment): basis of mobility region from pBR322
   1249..1576    -  rep_origin     M13 ori (fragment) (sequence partly withheld): M13 bacteriophage origin of replication; arrow indicates direction of (+) strand synthesis
   1890..2019    -  rep_origin     f1 ori (fragment) (sequence partly withheld): f1 bacteriophage origin of replication; arrow indicates direction of (+) strand synthesis
   2023..2180    -  CDS            lacZα (fragment): LacZα fragment of β-galactosidase; lacZ fragment
   2183..2201    +  promoter       T7 promoter: promoter for bacteriophage T7 RNA polymerase
   2274..2471    -  terminator     TEF terminator: Ashbya gossypii TEF terminator
   2489..3058    -  CDS            sta: STA_STRLA - Experimental evidence at protein level: Swiss-Prot protein existence level 1. Involved in resistance to streptothricin, a broad-spectrum antibiotic produced by streptomycetes. Detoxifies streptothricin via acetylation of the beta amino group of the first beta-lysyl moiety of streptothricin. From Streptomyces lavendulae.
   3072..3415    -  promoter       TEF promoter: Ashbya gossypii TEF promoter
   3484..3502    -  promoter       T3 promoter: promoter for bacteriophage T3 RNA polymerase
   3547..3563    -  protein_bind   lac operator: The lac repressor binds to the lac operator to inhibit transcription in E. coli. This inhibition can be relieved by adding lactose or isopropyl-β-D-thiogalactopyranoside (IPTG). lac repressor encoded by lacI
   3571..3593    +  misc_feature   MCS (fragment): pBluescript multiple cloning site
   3649..3677    +  misc_feature   MCS (fragment): pBluescript multiple cloning site
   3942..3972    -  promoter       lac promoter: promoter for the E. coli lac operon
   3987..4008    -  protein_bind   CAP binding site: CAP binding activates transcription in the presence of cAMP. E. coli catabolite activator protein
   4021..4113    -  CDS            lacI (fragment): lac repressor; lacI; The lac repressor binds to the lac operator to inhibit transcription in E. coli. This inhibition can be relieved by adding lactose or isopropyl-β-D-thiogalactopyranoside (IPTG).
   4296..4884    -  rep_origin     ori: high-copy-number ColE1/pMB1/pBR322/pUC origin of replication
   5055..5915    -  CDS            AmpR: β-lactamase; bla; confers resistance to ampicillin, carbenicillin, and related antibiotics
   5916..6020    -  promoter       AmpR promoter: bla
   6057..6560    +  misc_feature   CEN/ARS: S. cerevisiae CEN6 centromere fused to an autonomously replicating sequence
   6628..35      +  CDS            rop (fragment) (across the origin): Rop protein, which maintains plasmids at low copy number; rop
>Addgene plasmid #199126 | RB798 | addgene full sequence | sequence record 392169 | Addgene NGS Result
TCGCGCGTTTCGGTGATGACGGTGAAAACCTCTGACACATGCAGCTCCCGGAGACGGTCACAGCTTGTCT
GTAAGCGGATGCCGGGAGCAGACAAGCCCGTCAGGGCGCGTCAGCGGGTGTTGGCGGGTGTCGGGGCTGG
CTTAACTATGCGGCATCAGAGCAGATTGTACTGAGAGTGCACCATAGATCACGACATTACTATATATATA
ATATAGGAAGCATTTAATAGAACAGCATCGTAATATATGTGTACTTTGCAGTTATGACGCCAGATGGCAG
TAGTGGAAGATATTCTTTATTGAAAAATAGCTTGTCACCTTACGTACAATCTTGATCCGGAGCTTTTCTT
TTTTTGCCGATTAAGAATTAATTCGGTCGAAAAAAGAAAAGGAGAGGGCCAAGAGGGAGGGCATTGGTGA
CTATTGAGCACGTGAGTATACGTGATTAAGCACACAAAGGCAGCTTGGAGTATGTCTGTTATTAATTTCA
CAGGTAGTTCTGGTCCATTGGTGAAAGTTTGCGGCTTGCAGAGCACAGAGGCCGCAGAATGTGCTCTAGA
TTCCGATGCTGACTTGCTGGGTATTATATGTGTGCCCAATAGAAAGAGAACAATTGACCCGGTTATTGCA
AGGAAAATTTCAAGTCTTGTAAAAGCATATAAAAATAGTTCAGGCACTCCGAAATACTTGGTTGGCGTGT
TTCGTAATCAACCTAAGGAGGATGTTTTGGCTCTGGTCAATGATTACGGCATTGATATCGTCCAACTGCA
TGGAGATGAGTCGTGGCAAGAATACCAAGAGTTCCTCGGTTTGCCAGTTATTAAAAGACTCGTATTTCCA
AAAGACTGCAACATACTACTCAGTGCAGCTTCACAGAAACCTCATTCGTTTATTCCCTTGTTTGATTCAG
AAGCAGGTGGGACAGGTGAACTTTTGGATTGGAACTCGATTTCTGACTGGGTTGGAAGGCAAGAGAGCCC
CGAAAGCTTACATTTTATGTTAGCTGGTGGACTGACGCCAGAAAATGTTGGTGATGCGCTTAGATTAAAT
GGCGTTATTGGTGTTGATGTAAGCGGAGGTGTGGAGACAAATGGTGTAAAAGACTCTAACAAAATAGCAA
ATTTCGTCAAAAATGCTAAGAAATAGGTTATTACTGAGTAGTATTTATTTAAGTATTGTTTGTGCACTTG
CCGATCTATGCGGTGTGAAATACCGCACAGATGCGTAAGGAGAAAATACCGCATCAGGAAATTGTAAGCG
TTAATATTTTGTTAAAATTCGCGTTAAATTTTTGTTAAATCAGCTCATTTTTTAACCAATAGGCCGAAAT
CGGCAAAATCCCTTATAAATCAAAAGAATAGACCGAGATAGGGT
[37 nt withheld, positions 1375-1411]
AAAGAACGTGGACTCCAACGTCAAAGG
[49 nt withheld, positions 1439-1487]
T
[87 nt withheld, positions 1489-1575]
GGCCGGCTAGGCCTTAACCCACTGAATTCTACATCGAACAAGAGAAACCTTTTTTTTTACTTTTTTCAAA
CTTGAACAAAGAAAAGAAAAAGAAAAAGAAAAAGCAATCACAGCTTATTAACGATTCGTGTTTAAATAAT
CAATTGAAAGGAAAATAGAAGATTTTTGAAAAAAAGTTATTGGTATTTATTAACTTAATATATCAGTAAC
ATCAAGAGAAAGAAACTGAATTATAAACAGAGTATGTGAAGCAATTGCAATTGCAATTATTAGAGATCCA
GAAAACTGAATTGTGCTTGAATACCACTTGTTTACCGGCG
[124 nt withheld, positions 1896-2019]
CCATTCGCCATTCAGGCTGCGCAACTGTTGGGAAGGGCGATCGGTGCGGGCCTCTTCGCTATTACGCCAG
CTGGCGAAAGGGGGATGTGCTGCAAGGCGATTAAGTTGGGTAACGCCAGGGTTTTCCCAGTCACGACGTT
GTAAAACGACGGCCAGTGAATTGTAATACGACTCACTATAGGGCGAATTGGGTACCGAATTCGAGCTCGT
TTAAACGTCGACACTGGATGGCGGCGTTAGTATCGAATCGACAGCAGTATAGCGACCAGCATTCACATAC
GATTGACGCATGATATTACTTTCTGCGCACTTAACTTCGCATCTGGGCAGATGATGTCGAGGCGAAAAAA
AATATAAATCACGCTAACATTTGATTAAAATAGAACAACTACAATATAAAAAAACTATACAAATGACAAG
TTCTTGAAAACAAGAATCTTTTTATTGTCAGTACTGACTCGAGTTATTATGGACATGGCATAGACATATA
CAAAGCTTGTTCACCATCGGAAGCAGTACCATCGTATAAAGCAGTATCCAAACCACACAAAGTGAAACCC
ATTCTTCTATAAGCATGAATAGCTGGAGCATTAACATTGGTAACTTCCAACCACAAATGACCAGCACCTC
TTTCTCTGGCGAATTCAGTAGCCAAACCCATCAAAGCTCTACCAACACCATGACCTCTATGTTCTGGAGC
AACTTCAATATCTTCAACAGTCAATCTTCTGTTCCAACCAGAATAAGAAACAACAACGAAACCAGCCAAA
TCACCATCATCACCATAAGCAACGAAAGTTCTAGAATCTGGATCACCATCTTCACCAGCATCGGATTCAT
CATCGGATTCATCATCTGGGAAAACCTTAGTCAATGGTGGATCAACTGGAACTTCTCTCAAAGTGAAACC
ATCACCAGTAGCAGTAACTCTAAAAACAGTATCGGTAGTGAAAGAACCATCCAAAGCTTCAATAGCTTCA
GCATCACCTGGAACAGAAGTTCTGTATCTATAAGCAGTATCATCCAAAGTAGTAGACATAATTGTAGGAT
CCGGTTGTTTATGTTCGGATGTGATGTGAGAACTGTATCCTAGCAAGATTTTAAAAGGAAGTATATGAAA
GAAGAACCTCAGTGGCAAATCCTAACCTTTTATATTTCTCTACAGGGGCGCGGCGTGGGGACAATTCAAC
GCGTCTGTGAGGGGAGCGTTTCCCTGCTCGCAGGTCTGCAGCGAGGAGCCGTAATTTTTGCTTCGCGCCG
TGCGGCCATCAAAATGTATGGACGCAAATGATTATACATGGGGATGTATGGGCTAAATGTACGGGCGACA
GTCACATCATGCCCCTGAGCTGCGCACGTCAAGACTGTCAAGGAGGGTATTCTGGGCCTCCATGTCGCTG
GCCGGGTGACCCGGCGGGGACGAGGCAAGCTTGATATCCCGCGGTGGAGCTCCAGCTTTTGTTCCCTTTA
GTGAGGGTTAATTTCGAGCTTGGCGTAATCATGGTCATAGCTGTTTCCTGTGTGAAATTGTTATCCGCTC
ACAATTCCACATGGCGGCCGCTCTAGAACTAGTGATGTCCACGAGGTCTCTGAGTGATCCATACACATTC
CGTCGACCTGCAGCGTACGATCGATACCGTCGACCTCGAGGGGGGGCCGGAAGGACGATGAAGGAGAGAA
AGTAGTAAGACAATATGACTTTGGACAGACATGAGATAAAAGTTTTAAAGGACAAGAAAAGGTTCGGGTT
AAAAGATGAGTATTGTATTTTTTCAAAATATCAATGCTTTTTCTGTTCTTGGGTTAGTGGTACCACCATT
GGTGATAAAACCTTTGGGGAGCCTCCTCCGAGCTTTCTCTTTGTTACTTTTTTTCTCAACTGATACTTGT
CATTCTTACTACAATTACAGGCCTAGCCGGCCCAACATAGGAGCCGGAAGCATAAAGTGTAAAGCCTGGG
GTGCCTAATGAGTGAGCTAACTCACATTAATTGCGTTGCGCTCACTGCCCGCTTTCCAGTCGGGAAACCT
GTCGTGCCAGCTGCATTAATGAATCGGCCAACGCGCGGGGAGAGGCGGTTTGCGTATTGGGCGCTCTTCC
GCTTCCTCGCTCACTGACTCGCTGCGCTCGGTCGTTCGGCTGCGGCGAGCGGTATCAGCTCACTCAAAGG
CGGTAATACGGTTATCCACAGAATCAGGGGATAACGCAGGAAAGAACATGTGAGCAAAAGGCCAGCAAAA
GGCCAGGAACCGTAAAAAGGCCGCGTTGCTGGCGTTTTTCCATAGGCTCCGCCCCCCTGACGAGCATCAC
AAAAATCGACGCTCAAGTCAGAGGTGGCGAAACCCGACAGGACTATAAAGATACCAGGCGTTTCCCCCTG
GAAGCTCCCTCGTGCGCTCTCCTGTTCCGACCCTGCCGCTTACCGGATACCTGTCCGCCTTTCTCCCTTC
GGGAAGCGTGGCGCTTTCTCATAGCTCACGCTGTAGGTATCTCAGTTCGGTGTAGGTCGTTCGCTCCAAG
CTGGGCTGTGTGCACGAACCCCCCGTTCAGCCCGACCGCTGCGCCTTATCCGGTAACTATCGTCTTGAGT
CCAACCCGGTAAGACACGACTTATCGCCACTGGCAGCAGCCACTGGTAACAGGATTAGCAGAGCGAGGTA
TGTAGGCGGTGCTACAGAGTTCTTGAAGTGGTGGCCTAACTACGGCTACACTAGAAGAACAGTATTTGGT
ATCTGCGCTCTGCTGAAGCCAGTTACCTTCGGAAAAAGAGTTGGTAGCTCTTGATCCGGCAAACAAACCA
CCGCTGGTAGCGGTGGTTTTTTTGTTTGCAAGCAGCAGATTACGCGCAGAAAAAAAGGATCTCAAGAAGA
TCCTTTGATCTTTTCTACGGGGTCTGACGCTCAGTGGAACGAAAACTCACGTTAAGGGATTTTGGTCATG
AGATTATCAAAAAGGATCTTCACCTAGATCCTTTTAAATTAAAAATGAAGTTTTAAATCAATCTAAAGTA
TATATGAGTAAACTTGGTCTGACAGTTACCAATGCTTAATCAGTGAGGCACCTATCTCAGCGATCTGTCT
ATTTCGTTCATCCATAGTTGCCTGACTCCCCGTCGTGTAGATAACTACGATACGGGAGGGCTTACCATCT
GGCCCCAGTGCTGCAATGATACCGCGAGACCCACGCTCACCGGCTCCAGATTTATCAGCAATAAACCAGC
CAGCCGGAAGGGCCGAGCGCAGAAGTGGTCCTGCAACTTTATCCGCCTCCATCCAGTCTATTAATTGTTG
CCGGGAAGCTAGAGTAAGTAGTTCGCCAGTTAATAGTTTGCGCAACGTTGTTGCCATTGCTACAGGCATC
GTGGTGTCACGCTCGTCGTTTGGTATGGCTTCATTCAGCTCCGGTTCCCAACGATCAAGGCGAGTTACAT
GATCCCCCATGTTGTGCAAAAAAGCGGTTAGCTCCTTCGGTCCTCCGATCGTTGTCAGAAGTAAGTTGGC
CGCAGTGTTATCACTCATGGTTATGGCAGCACTGCATAATTCTCTTACTGTCATGCCATCCGTAAGATGC
TTTTCTGTGACTGGTGAGTACTCAACCAAGTCATTCTGAGAATAGTGTATGCGGCGACCGAGTTGCTCTT
GCCCGGCGTCAATACGGGATAATACCGCGCCACATAGCAGAACTTTAAAAGTGCTCATCATTGGAAAACG
TTCTTCGGGGCGAAAACTCTCAAGGATCTTACCGCTGTTGAGATCCAGTTCGATGTAACCCACTCGTGCA
CCCAACTGATCTTCAGCATCTTTTACTTTCACCAGCGTTTCTGGGTGAGCAAAAACAGGAAGGCAAAATG
CCGCAAAAAAGGGAATAAGGGCGACACGGAAATGTTGAATACTCATACTCTTCCTTTTTCAATATTATTG
AAGCATTTATCAGGGTTATTGTCTCATGAGCGGATACATATTTGAATGTATTTAGAAAAATAAACAAATA
GGGGTTCCGCGCACATTTCCCCGAAAAGTGCCACCTGGGTCCTTTTCATCACGTGCTATAAAAATAATTA
TAATTTAAATTTTTTAATATAAATATATAAATTAAAAATAGAAAGTAAAAAAAGAAATTAAAGAAAAAAT
AGTTTTTGTTTTCCGAAGATGTAAAAGACTCTAGGGGGATCGCCAACAAATACTACCTTTTATCTTGCTC
TTCCTGCTCTCAGGTATTAATGCCGAATTGTTTCATCTTGTCTGTGTAGAAGACCACACACGAAAATCCT
GTGATTTTACATTTTACTTATCGTTAATCGAATGTATATCTATTTAATCTGCTTTTCTTGTCTAATAAAT
ATATATGTAAAGTACGCTTTTTGTTGAAATTTTTTAAACCTTTGTTTATTTTTTTTTCTTCATTCCGTAA
CTCTTCTACCTTCTTTATTTACTTTCTAAAATCCAAATACAAAACATAAAAATAAATAAACACAGAGTAA
ATTCCCAAATTATTCCATCATTAAAAGATACGAGGCGCGTGTAAGTTACAGGCAAGCGATCCGTCTAAGA
AACCATTATTATCATGACATTAACCTATAAAAATAGGCGTATCACGAGGCCCTTTCGTC
