>Addgene plasmid #199126 | RB798 | depositor partial sequence | sequence record 385614 | Barcoding cassette containing BC6 cloned in pDIS3 at SpeI_ClaI sites by CPEC method
TGGCGGCCGCTCTAGAACTAGTGATGTCCACGAGGTCTCTGAGTGATCCATACACATTCCGTCGACCTGC
AGCGTACGATCGATACCGTCGACCTCGAGG
